>Addgene plasmid #153403 | lvl0 mVenus CDS | addgene full sequence | sequence record 314895 | Addgene NGS Result
GAGACCCTGCAGTCCGGCAAAAAAGGGCAAGGTGTCACCACCCTGCCCTTTTTCTTTAAAACCGAAAAGA
TTACTTCGCGTTATGCAGGCTTCCTCGCTCACTGACTCGCTGCGCTCGGTCGTTCGGCTGCGGCGAGCGG
TATCAGCTCACTCAAAGGCGGTAATACGGTTATCCACAGAATCAGGGGATAACGCAGGAAAGAACATGTG
AGCAAAAGGCCAGCAAAAGGCCAGGAACCGTAAAAAGGCCGCGTTGCTGGCGTTTTTCCACAGGCTCCGC
CCCCCTGACGAGCATCACAAAAATCGACGCTCAAGTCAGAGGTGGCGAAACCCGACAGGACTATAAAGAT
ACCAGGCGTTTCCCCCTGGAAGCTCCCTCGTGCGCTCTCCTGTTCCGACCCTGCCGCTTACCGGATACCT
GTCCGCCTTTCTCCCTTCGGGAAGCGTGGCGCTTTCTCATAGCTCACGCTGTAGGTATCTCAGTTCGGTG
TAGGTCGTTCGCTCCAAGCTGGGCTGTGTGCACGAACCCCCCGTTCAGCCCGACCGCTGCGCCTTATCCG
GTAACTATCGTCTTGAGTCCAACCCGGTAAGACACGACTTATCGCCACTGGCAGCAGCCACTGGTAACAG
GATTAGCAGAGCGAGGTATGTAGGCGGTGCTACAGAGTTCTTGAAGTGGTGGCCTAACTACGGCTACACT
AGAAGAACAGTATTTGGTATCTGCGCTCTGCTGAAGCCAGTTACCTTCGGAAAAAGAGTTGGTAGCTCTT
GATCCGGCAAACAAACCACCGCTGGTAGCGGTGGTTTTTTTGTTTGCAAGCAGCAGATTACGCGCAGAAA
AAAAGGATCTCAAGAAGATCCTTTGATCTTTTCTACGGGGTCTGACGCTCAGTGGAACGAAAACTCACGT
TAAGGGATTTTGGTCATGAGATTATCAAAAAGGATCTTCACCTAGATCCTTTTAAATTAAAAATGAAGTT
TTAAATCAATCTAAAGTATATATGAGTAAACTTGGTCTGACAGCTCGAGGCTTGGATTCTCACCAATAAA
AAACGCCCGGCGGCAACCGAGCGTTCTGAACAAATCCAGATGGAGTTCTGAGGTCATTACTGGATCTATC
AACAGGAGTCCAAGCGAGCTCGATATCAAATTACGCCCCGCCCTGCCACTCATCGCAGTACTGTTGTAAT
TCATTAAGCATTCTGCCGACATGGAAGCCATCACAAACGGCATGATGAACCTGAATCGCCAGCGGCATCA
GCACCTTGTCGCCTTGCGTATAATATTTGCCCATGGTGAAAACGGGGGCGAAGAAGTTGTCCATATTGGC
CACGTTTAAATCAAAACTGGTGAAACTCACCCAGGGATTGGCTGAGACGAAAAACATATTCTCAATAAAC
CCTTTAGGGAAATAGGCCAGGTTTTCACCGTAACACGCCACATCTTGCGAATATATGTGTAGAAACTGCC
GGAAATCGTCGTGGTATTCACTCCAGAGCGATGAAAACGTTTCAGTTTGCTCATGGAAAACGGTGTAACA
AGGGTGAACACTATCCCATATCACCAGCTCACCGTCTTTCATTGCCATACGAAATTCCGGATGAGCATTC
ATCAGGCGGGCAAGAATGTGAATAAAGGCCGGATAAAACTTGTGCTTATTTTTCTTTACGGTCTTTAAAA
AGGCCGTAATATCCAGCTGAACGGTCTGGTTATAGGTACATTGAGCAACTGACTGAAATGCCTCAAAATG
TTCTTTACGATGCCATTGGGATATATCAACGGTGGTATATCCAGTGATTTTTTTCTCCATTTTAGCTTCC
TTAGCTCCTGAAAATCTCGATAACTCAAAAAATACGCCCGGTAGTGATCTTATTTCATTATGGTGAAAGT
TGGAACCTCTTACGTGCCCGATCAACTCGAGTGCCACCTGACGTCTAAGAAACCATTATTATCATGACAT
TAACCTATAAAAATAGGCGTATCACGAGGCAGAATTTCAGATAAAAAAAATCCTTAGCTTTCGCTAAGGA
TGATTTCTGGAATTCGGTCTCTAATGGTGAGCAAGGGCGAGGAGCTGTTCACCGGGGTGGTGCCCATCCT
GGTCGAGCTGGACGGCGACGTAAACGGCCACAAGTTCAGCGTGTCCGGCGAGGGCGAGGGCGATGCCACC
TACGGCAAGCTGACCCTGAAGCTGATCTGCACCACCGGCAAGCTGCCCGTGCCCTGGCCCACCCTCGTGA
CCACCCTGGGCTACGGCCTGCAGTGCTTCGCCCGCTACCCCGACCACATGAAGCAGCACGACTTCTTCAA
GTCCGCCATGCCCGAAGGCTACGTCCAGGAGCGCACCATCTTCTTCAAGGACGACGGCAACTACAAGACC
CGCGCCGAGGTGAAGTTCGAGGGCGACACCCTGGTGAACCGCATCGAGCTGAAGGGCATCGACTTCAAGG
AGGACGGCAACATCCTGGGGCACAAGCTGGAGTACAACTACAACAGCCACAACGTCTATATCACCGCCGA
CAAGCAGAAGAACGGCATCAAGGCCAACTTCAAGATCCGCCACAACATCGAGGACGGCGGCGTGCAGCTC
GCCGACCACTACCAGCAGAACACCCCCATCGGCGACGGCCCCGTGCTGCTGCCCGACAACCACTACCTGA
GCTACCAGTCCAAGCTGAGCAAAGACCCCAACGAGAAGCGCGATCACATGGTCCTGCTGGAGTTCGTGAC
CGCCGCCGGGATCACTCTCGGCATGGACGAGCTGTACAAGTAAGCTTT
Features (pLannotate 1.2.2; 7 found; start..end, strand, type, name):
     13..70      +  terminator     his operon terminator: This putative transcriptin terminator from the E. coli his operon has a 2-bp deletion introduced during synthesis. Its efficiency has not been determined.
    265..853     -  rep_origin     ori: high-copy-number ColE1/pMB1/pBR322/pUC origin of replication
   1036..1130    -  terminator     lambda t0 terminator: transcription terminator from phage lambda
   1154..1810    -  CDS            cat: CAT_ECOLX - Experimental evidence at protein level: Swiss-Prot protein existence level 1. This enzyme is an effector of chloramphenicol resistance in bacteria. From Escherichia coli. This protein is used as a marker in many commonly used cloning vectors, such as pACYC184.
   1811..1908    -  promoter       cat promoter: promoter of the E. coli cat gene encoding chloramphenicol acetyltransferase
   1994..2037    -  terminator     bacterial terminator: putative bacterial transcription terminator
   2054..2773    +  CDS            mVenus: Venus YFP with monomerizing A206K mutation (Nagai et al., 2002; Kremers et al., 2006) mammalian codon-optimized
