[The description below was written by a language model from this plasmid's Addgene catalogue record and pLannotate feature annotations shown in this document.]
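Description:
lvl0 mVenus CDS is a Level 0 part plasmid from the Mobius Assembly for Plant Systems toolkit, storing the coding sequence of the yellow fluorescent protein mVenus as a standardised, reusable part. It is built in the small mUAV backbone (about 2.05 kb), giving a total plasmid of roughly 2.8 kb. Propagation in E. coli relies on a high-copy ColE1/pUC-type origin, and selection is by chloramphenicol resistance, provided by the cat gene under its native promoter and followed by the phage lambda t0 terminator. Additional bacterial terminators (a his operon terminator and another putative terminator) flank the cloning position, which would be expected to insulate the stored part from read-through transcription from the backbone.

The insert is a synthetic fragment of about 725 bp, annotated as mVenus: Venus YFP carrying the monomerising A206K mutation, in a mammalian codon-optimised version. It was introduced through AarI, a type IIS enzyme, at sites that were destroyed during cloning. Although catalogued as a plant expression vector, the feature table shows no promoter or terminator driving mVenus in plants or any other host, consistent with its role as a bare CDS part rather than a functional expression unit. It is intended to be combined with promoter, terminator and other Level 0 parts in later assembly steps to build transcription units, where mVenus serves as a yellow fluorescent reporter, for example in measuring how regulatory parts such as promoter and terminator combinations affect gene expression in plants. The record does not describe the overhangs or enzymes used for those downstream assembly steps.
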