Addgene plasmid #153403: lvl0 mVenus CDS
Purpose: Yellow fluorescent protein coding sequence
Depositing lab: Naomi Nakayama. Depositing organization: University of Edinburgh. Publication: Mobius Assembly for Plant Systems highlights promoter-terminator interaction in gene regulation. Andreou , Andreas I., Nirkko, Jessica , Ochoa-Villarreal, Marisol , Nakayama, Naomi. bioRxiv, March 31, 2021 10.1101/2021.03.31.437819.
Backbone
  Vector backbone: mUAV
  Backbone size w/o insert (bp): 2053
  Vector type: Plant Expression
Growth in bacteria
  Bacterial resistance: Chloramphenicol, 25 μg/mL
  Growth temperature: 37°C
  Growth strain: DH5alpha
  Copy number: High Copy
Gene/Insert
  Gene/Insert name: mVenus CDS
  Species: Synthetic
  Insert size (bp): 725
  Cloning method: Restriction Enzyme; 5′ cloning site AarI (destroyed during cloning); 3′ cloning site AarI (destroyed during cloning)
  Sequencing primers: 5′ tgccacctgacgtctaagaa; 3′ attaccgcctttgagtgagc
Terms and licenses: Academic/Nonprofit Terms; Industry Terms: Not Available to Industry
How to cite: lvl0 mVenus CDS was a gift from Naomi Nakayama (Addgene plasmid # 153403 ; http://n2t.net/addgene:153403 ; RRID:Addgene_153403)
